>Addgene plasmid #20559 | pWZL Neo Myr Flag PCK2 | addgene partial sequence | sequence record 26382 | 20559 with pWZL-Fwd
CTCCTTCTCTAGGCGCCGGCCGGATCCAGAATTCGCCACCATGGGGTCTTCAAAATCTAAACCAAAGGAC
CCCAGCCAGCGCCGGCGCAGGATCCGAGGTTACCTTGACTACAAAGACGATGACGACAAGCAATTGACAA
GTTTGTACAAAAAAGTTGGCATGGCCGCATTGTACCGCCCTGGCCTGCGGCTTAACTGGCATGGGCTGAG
CCCCTTGGGCTGGCCATCATGCCGTAGCATCCAGACCCTGCGAGTGCTTAGTGGAGATCTGGGCCAGCTT
CCCACTGGCATTCGAGATTTTGTAGAGCACAGTGCCCGCCTGTGCCAACCAGAGGGCATCCACATCTGTG
ATGGAACTGAGGCTGAGAATACTGCCACACTGACCCTGCTGGAGCAGCAGGGCCTCATCCGAAAGCTCCC
CAAGTACAATAACTGCTGGCTGGCCCGCACAGACCCCAAGGATGTGGCACGAGTAGAGAGCAAGACGGTG
ATTGTAACTCCTTCTCAGCGGGACACGGTACCACTCCCGCCTGGTGGGGCCCGTGGGCAGCTGGGCAACT
GGATGTCCCCAGCTGATTTCCAGCGAGCTGTGGATGAGAGGTTTCCAGGCTGCATGCAGGGCCGCACCAT
GTATGTGCTTCCATTCAGCATGGGTCCTGTGGGCTCCCCGCTGTCCCGCATCGGGGTGCAGCTCACTGAC
TCANCCTATGTGGTGGCAAGCATGCGTATTATGACCCGACTGGGGAC
