[The description below was written by a language model from this plasmid's Addgene catalogue record.]
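Description:
pWZL Neo Myr Flag PCK2 is a retroviral mammalian expression plasmid built on the Gateway-compatible pWZL-Neo-Myr-Flag-DEST backbone. It is propagated in bacteria under ampicillin selection, in a recombination-deficient strain chosen to limit rearrangement, a common precaution for vectors that carry repeated retroviral sequences. In mammalian cells, stably transduced populations are selected with G418 through the neomycin resistance marker. The record gives no feature table, so the promoter driving the insert, the origin of replication and the arrangement of viral elements are not stated. The copy number is listed as unknown.

The insert is the human PCK2 open reading frame, which encodes the mitochondrial form of phosphoenolpyruvate carboxykinase (also called PEPCK-M). It was first cloned into a Gateway entry vector and then moved into the destination backbone by an LR recombination reaction. This places the ORF downstream of, and in frame with, two N-terminal elements supplied by the backbone: a myristoylation signal and a Flag epitope. A myristoylation signal directs lipid modification and so targets the fusion protein to membranes, a strategy often used to promote activation of signalling proteins. The Flag tag allows detection or immunoprecipitation with standard antibodies.

The construct belongs to a library of myristoylated, Flag-tagged kinase clones assembled for integrative genomic screens for oncogenes in breast cancer. It is suited to producing retrovirus for stable overexpression of membrane-targeted PCK2 in mammalian cells. The depositors note that the identity of the gene has been verified, but that the clone has not been fully sequenced, so minor mutations cannot be excluded.
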