Addgene plasmid #20559: pWZL Neo Myr Flag PCK2
Depositing lab: William Hahn & Jean Zhao. Depositing organization: Dana-Farber Cancer Institute. Publication: Integrative Genomic Approaches Identify IKBKE as a Breast Cancer Oncogene (Kinase Library Clones). Boehm JS, Zhao JJ, Yao J, Kim SY, Firestein R, Dunn IF, Sjostrom SK, Garraway LA, Weremowicz S, Richardson AL, Greulich H, Stewart CJ, Mulvey LA, Shen RR, Ambrogio L, Hirozane-Kishikawa T, Hill DE, Vidal M, Meyerson M, Grenier JK, Hinkle G, Root DE, Roberts TM, Lander ES, Polyak K, Hahn WC. Cell. 2007 Jun 15. 129(6):1065-1079. 10.1016/j.cell.2007.03.052 PubMed 17574021.
Backbone
  Vector backbone: pWZL-Neo-Myr-Flag-DEST
  Backbone manufacturer: William Hahn Lab (available at Addgene, #15300)
  Vector type: Mammalian Expression, Retroviral
  Selectable markers: Neomycin (select with G418)
Growth in bacteria
  Bacterial resistance: Ampicillin, 100 μg/mL
  Growth temperature: 37°C
  Growth strain: Stbl3
  Growth instructions: Stbl3 cells to prevent recombination.
  Copy number: Unknown
Gene/Insert
  Gene/Insert name: PCK2 (alt name: phosphoenolpyruvate carboxykinase 2 (mitochondrial))
  Species: H. sapiens (human)
  GenBank ID: NM_001018073
  Entrez Gene: PCK2 (a.k.a. PEPCK, PEPCK-M, PEPCK2)
  Tag / fusion protein: Myr (N terminal on backbone); Flag (N terminal on backbone)
  Cloning method: Gateway Cloning
  Sequencing primers: 5′ pWZL-Fwd (GAA CCT CCT CGT TCG ACC); 3′ pWZL-Rev (TTC CGG GCC CTC ACA TTG)
Resource information
  A portion of this plasmid was derived from a plasmid made by: 2-A8
Terms and licenses: Academic/Nonprofit Terms; Industry Terms: Not Available to Industry
Depositor comments: ORFs were cloned into Gateway compatible pEntry vectors. An LR recombination reaction was performed to move the ORF to pWZL-Neo-Myr-Flag DEST such that the ORF would have 5' myristoylation and flag tags. This plasmid is part of a kinase library, and the gene has been verified, but has not been fully sequenced for minor mutations. Please see the following link for plasmids from this article that are not part of the kinase library http://www.addgene.org/pubmed/17574021
How to cite: pWZL Neo Myr Flag PCK2 was a gift from William Hahn & Jean Zhao (Addgene plasmid # 20559 ; http://n2t.net/addgene:20559 ; RRID:Addgene_20559)
